>Addgene plasmid #210152 | pRH3042 | addgene full sequence | sequence record 416299 | Addgene NGS Result
GCTGCTTGGCGGTCGAGTTTATCATTATCAATACTGCCATTTCAAAGAATACGTAAATAATTAATAGTAG
TGATTTTCCTAACTTTATTTAGTCAAAAAATTAGCCTTTTAATTCTGCTGTAACCCGTACATGCCCAAAA
TAGGGGGCGGGTTACACAGAATATATAACATCGTAGGTGTCTGGGTGAACAGTTTATTCCTGGCATCCAC
TAAATATAATGGAGCCCGCTTTTTAAGCTGGCATCCAGAAAAAAAAAGAATCCCAGCACCAAAATATTGT
TTTCTTCACCAACCATCAGTTCATAGGTCCATTCTCTTAGCGCAACTACAGAGAACAGGGGCACAAACAG
GCAAAAAACGGGCACAACCTCAATGGAGTGATGCAACCTGCCTGGAGTAAATGATGACACAAGGCAATTG
ACCCACGCATGTATCTATCTCATTTTCTTACACCTTCTATTACCTTCTGCTCTCTCTGATTTGGAAAAAG
CTGAAAAAAAAGGTTGAAACCAGTTCCCTGAAATTATTCCCCTACTTGACTAATAAGTATATAAAGACGG
TAGGTATTGATTGTAATTCTGTAAATCTATTTCTTAAACTTCTTAAATTCTACTTTTATAGTTAGTCTTT
TTTTTAGTTTTAAAACACCAAGAACTTAGTTTCGACGGATCTGCAGGAATTCGATATCAAGCTTATCGAT
ACCGTCGACCTCGAGAATGGCTGCCGTCACATTACATCTAAGAGCTGAAACTAAACCCCTAGAGGCACGT
GCTGCCTTAACACCTACCACGGTTAAAAAACTGATAGCTAAGGGCTTCAAAATATATGTAGAGGACAGTC
CACAATCTACTTTCAATATTAACGAATATCGTCAAGCAGGTGCCATTATAGTGCCTGCAGGTTCATGGAA
AACCGCTCCACGCGACAGAATCATTATAGGTTTGAAGGAAATGCCTGAAACCGATACTTTCCCTCTAGTC
CACGAACACATCCAGTTTGCTCACTGCTACAAAGACCAAGCTGGGTGGCAAAATGTCCTTATGAGATTTA
TTAAGGGACACGGTACTCTATATGATTTGGAATTTTTGGAAAATGACCAAGGTAGAAGAGTTGCTGCCTT
TGGATTTTACGCTGGGTTCGCAGGTGCAGCCCTTGGTGTAAGAGACGAGGCATTCAAGCAAACGCATTCT
GACGATGAAGACTTGCCTGCAGTGTCGCCTTACCCCAATGAAAAGGCATTGGTTAAAGATGTTACCAAAG
ATTATAAAGAAGCCTTAGCCACCGGAGCCAGAAAGCCAACCGTGTTAATCATTGGTGCGCTAGGAAGATG
TGGTTCCGGTGCCATCGATCTGTTGCACAAAGTTGGTATTCCAGATGCTAACATATTAAAATGGGATATC
AAAGAAACTTCCCGTGGTGGTCCCTTTGACGAAATTCCACAAGCTGATATTTTTATCAATTGTATATATC
TATCGAAGCCAATTGCTCCTTTCACTAACATGGAGAAACTGAATAATCCTAACAGAAGACTAAGGACCGT
GGTGGACGTATCAGCAGACACTACCAACCCTCACAACCCCATCCCAATATACACTGTGGCTACTGTGTTT
AACAAACCTACCGTTCTGGTACCTACCACTGCCGGGCCTAAATTATCTGTCATCTCTATTGATCACTTGC
CTTCTTTGCTGCCAAGAGAAGCTTCAGAATTTTTCTCTCATGATCTCTTACCATCTTTAGAGCTCCTACC
TCAAAGAAAAACTGCTCCTGTCTGGGTTAGAGCCAAGAAATTGTTCGATAGACATTGCGCTCGTGTTAAA
AGATCTTCAAGATTGGGTCGACGGATCCCCGGGTTAATTAACAGTAAAGGAGAAGAACTTTTCACTGGAG
TTGTCCCAATTCTTGTTGAATTAGATGGTGATGTTAATGGGCACAAATTTTCTGTCAGTGGAGAGGGTGA
AGGTGATGCAACATACGGAAAACTTACCCTTAAATTTATTTGCACTACTGGAAAACTACCTGTTCCATGG
CCAACACTTGTCACTACTTTCACTTATGGTGTTCAATGCTTTTCAAGATACCCAGATCATATGAAACGGC
ATGACTTTTTCAAGAGTGCCATGCCCGAAGGTTATGTACAGGAAAGAACTATATTTTTCAAAGATGACGG
GAACTACAAGACACGTGCTGAAGTCAAGTTTGAAGGTGATACCCTTGTTAATAGAATCGAGTTAAAAGGT
ATTGATTTTAAAGAAGATGGAAACATTCTTGGACACAAATTGGAATACAACTATAACTCACACAATGTAT
ACATCATGGCAGACAAACAAAAGAATGGAATCAAAGTTAACTTCAAAATTAGACACAACATTGAAGATGG
AAGCGTTCAACTAGCAGACCATTATCAACAAAATACTCCAATTGGCGATGGCCCTGTCCTTTTACCAGAC
AACCATTACCTGTCCACACAATCTGCCCTTTCGAAAGATCCCAACGAAAAGAGAGACCACATGGTCCTTC
TTGAGTTTGTAACAGCTGCTGGGATTACACATGGCATGGATGAACTATACAAATAGGGCGCGCCACTTCT
AAATAAGCGAATTTCTTATGATTTATGATTTTTATTATTAAATAAGTTATAAAAAAAATAAGTGTATACA
AATTTTAAAGTGACTCTTAGGTTTTAAAACGAAAATTCTTATTCTTGAGTAACTCTTTCCTGTAGGTCAG
GTTGCTTTCTCAGGTATAGTATGAGGTCGCTCTTATTGACCACACCTCTACCGGCAGCCCTATAGTGAGT
CGTATTACGCGCGCTCACTGGCCGTCGTTTTACAACGTCGTGACTGGGAAAACCCTGGCGTTACCCAACT
TAATCGCCTTGCAGCACATCCCCCTTTCGCCAGCTGGCGTAATAGCGAAGAGGCCCGCACCGATCGCCCT
TCCCAACAGTTGCGCAGCCTGAATGGCGAATGG
[124 nt withheld, positions 2974-3097]
C
[91 nt withheld, positions 3099-3189]
A
[49 nt withheld, positions 3191-3239]
CCTTTGACGTTGGAGTCCACGTTCTTT
[37 nt withheld, positions 3267-3303]
ACCCTATCTCGGTCTATTCTTTTGATTTATAAGGGATTTTGCCGATTTCGGCCTATTGGTTAAAAAATGA
GCTGATTTAACAAAAATTTAACGCGAATTTTAACAAAATATTAACGCTTACAATTTCCTGATGCGGTATT
TTCTCCTTACGCATCTGTGCGGTATTTCACACCGCATAGATCTTATGTATGAAATTCTTAAAAAAGGACA
CCTGTAAGCGTTGATTTCTATGTATGAAGTCCACATTTGATGTAATCATAACAAAGCCTAAAAAATAGGT
ATATCATTTTATAATTATTTGCTGTACAAGTATATCAATAAACTTATATATTACTTGTTTTCTAGATAAG
CTTCGTAACCGACAGTTTCTAACTTTTGTGCTTTGACAAGAACTTCTTCTTCTTGCTTTAATAAAAACTG
TTCCATTTTCGTTGTATAACTTGAATCATAAGCGCCAAGCAGTCTGACAGCCAACAGCGCAGCGTTCGTA
CTATTATTAATAGCGACGGTAGCTACTGGAACACCTCTAGGCATTTGCACAATTGAATGTAAAGAATCTA
CTCCATCTAGACAAGAACCTTTTACGGGCACACCGATGACAGGAAGTGGTGTCATTGCAGCCACCATACC
TGGCAAGTGAGCAGCCCCACCAGCTCCAGCGATAATTGTTTTAATTCCACGCTTGCTTGCGGAAATAGCA
TATGCTGACATCCTATGTGGAGTTCTATGAGCAGAGACTATTGTCACTTCAAATGGAACGCCAAAATCTT
TTAAAACCGCACATGCGGCAGACATTACCGGCAAGTCAGAGTCTGATCCCATGATGATTCCAACCAATGG
TTTGACCATTGCTTCCAAGTCCAACTTTTGAGCGACAGAGATTTTGATTGGAATATCAGTTCTACCTGTA
ATGTAGTTCAGCCTTTGTTCACATTCCGCCATACTGGAGGCAATAATATTTATGTGACCTACTTTTCTGT
TAGGTCTAGACTCTTTTCCATATAAGTACACTGAGGAACCTGGAGTCGCCAATGCTCTTTCGCAAGTTTC
TAGCTCTTTATCTTTTGTATGTTTGTCTCCAAGAACATTTAGCATAATGGCGTTCGTTGTAATGGTGGAG
AAAGATGTGAAATTCTTTGGCATTGGCAAATCCAATATTGATCTCAAATGAGCTTCAAATTGAGAAGTGA
CGCAAGCATCAATGGTATAATGTCCAGAGTTGTGAGGCCTTGGGGCAATTTCGTTAATAAGCAATTCCCC
TGTTTCTAAATAGAACATTTCCACACCAAATATACCACAACCGGGAAAAGATTTGATTGCATTTTCTGCC
AACAACTTCGCCTTAAGTTGAACGGAGTCCGGAACTCTAGCAGGCGCATAACATAAGTCACAAATATTGT
CCTTGTGGATAGTCTCTACAATTGGGTAAGAAAACACTAAACCGTTAACAGACCTCACAATCATGACTGC
TAATTCTTTAGTAAATGGTGCCCATTTTTCGGCGTACAAAGGACGATCCTTCAGTACTTCCAAAGCTTCC
GGAATCATTTCCTTATTCTTTACAACGAAGTTACCTCTTCCATCGTATGCCAAAGTCCTCGACTTCAAGA
CGAATGGAAAACCCAAATCTCTTCCAACATTCAATAGGGACGTCTCACTGGCTTGTTCCACAGGAACACT
TTGGGTAACTGCTATACCATTTTTGATTAAATGCTCTTTTTGAATATATTTGTCTTGTATCAATCTGATT
GTTTCTGGAGAAGGGTAAATTTTTAATTTGGGATGTTTTACTTGAAGATTCTTTAGTGTAGGAACATCAA
CATGCTCAATCTCAATCGTTAGCACATCACATTTTTCAGCTAGTTTTTCGATATCAAGAGGATTGGAAAA
GGAGCCATTAACGTGGTCATTGGAGTTGCTTATTTGTTTGGCAGGAGAATTTTCAGCATCTAGTATTACC
GTCTTAATGTTGAGCCTGTTTGCTGCCTCAACAATCATACGTCCCAATTGTCCCCCTCCTAATATACCAA
CTGTTCTAGAATCCATACTTGATTGTTTTGTCCGATTTTCTTGTTTTTCTTGATTGTTATAGTAGGATGT
ACTTAGAAGAGAGATCCAACGATTTTACGCACCAATTTATACATGAAATGCTCCATAATATTGTCCATTT
AGTTCTTAATAAAAGGTCAGCAAGAGTCAATCACTTAGTATTACCCGGTTCGTAGCCATGCAACAAGAGT
CATTTGTCAGCATAGCTGTAATAATCAATCATGACGTAAGAAATGTATCATAATTAAAAGTTGTTAAAGA
TGTCAGTGTTATGTTGGTGTTACAAAATTCTCGGCTTCTCACTAATATTTAATATCTCTTAAATTTTATC
TGTCTTTGATTCTTTTAAGAAAAGTTATGTATTATTCAAGAATTAATTCAGATCTATTCTTTTGATTTAT
AAGGGATTTTGCCGATTTCGGCCTATTGGTTAAAAAATGAGCTGATTTAACAAAAATTTAACGCGAATTT
TAACAAAATATTAACGCTTACAATTTCCTGATGCGGTATTTTCTCCTTACGCATCTGTGCGGTATTTCAC
ACCGCATATGGTGCACTCTCAGTACAATCTGCTCTGATGCCGCATAGTTAAGCCAGCCCCGACACCCGCC
AACACCCGCTGACGCGCCCTGACGGGCTTGTCTGCTCCCGGCATCCGCTTACAGACAAGCTGTGACCGTC
TCCGGGAGCTGCATGTGTCAGAGGTTTTCACCGTCATCACCGAAACGCGCGAGACGAAAGGGCCTCGTGA
TACGCCTATTTTTATAGGTTAATGTCATGATCTTTTTGTGTGGTGCCCTCCTCCTTGTCAATATTAATGT
TAAAGTGCAATTCTTTTTCCTTATCACGTTGAGCCATTAGTATCAATTTGCTTACCTGTATTCCTTTACA
TCCTCCTTTTTCTCCTTCTTGATAAATGTATGTAGATTGCGTATATAGTTTCGTCTACCCTATGAACATA
TTCCATTTTGTAATTTCGTGTCGTTTCTATTATGAATTTCATTTATAAAGTTTATGTACAAATATCATAA
AAAAAGAGAATCTTTTTAAGCAAGGATTTTCTTAACTTCTTCGGCGACAGCATCACCGACTTCGGTGGTA
CTGTTGGAACCACCTAAATCACCAGTTCTGATACCTGCATCCAAAACCTTTTTAACTGCATCTTCAATGG
CCTTACCTTCTTCAGGCAAGTTCAATGACAATTTCAACATCATTGCAGCAGACAAGATAGTGGCGATAGG
GTTGACCTTATTCTTTGGCAAATCTGGAGCAGAACCGTGGCATGGTTCGTACAAACCAAATGCGGTGTTC
TTGTCTGGCAAAGAGGCCAAGGACGCAGATGGCAACAAACCCAAGGAACCTGGGATAACGGAGGCTTCAT
CGGAGATGATATCACCAAACATGTTGCTGGTGATTATAATACCATTTAGGTGGGTTGGGTTCTTAACTAG
GATCATGGCGGCAGAATCAATCAATTGATGTTGAACCTTCAATGTAGGGAATTCGTTCTTGATGGTTTCC
TCCACAGTTTTTCTCCATAATCTTGAAGAGGCCAAAACATTAGCTTTATCCAAGGACCAAATAGGCAATG
GTGGCTCATGTTGTAGGGCCATGAAAGCGGCCATTCTTGTGATTCTTTGCACTTCTGGAACGGTGTATTG
TTCACTATCCCAAGCGACACCATCACCATCGTCTTCCTTTCTCTTACCAAAGTAAATACCTCCCACTAAT
TCTCTGACAACAACGAAGTCAGTACCTTTAGCAAATTGTGGCTTGATTGGAGATAAGTCTAAAAGAGAGT
CGGATGCAAAGTTACATGGTCTTAAGTTGGCGTACAATTGAAGTTCTTTACGGATTTTTAGTAAACCTTG
TTCAGGTCTAACACTACCGGTACCCCATTTAGGACCACCCACAGCACCTAACAAAACGGCATCAGCCTTC
TTGGAGGCTTCCAGCGCCTCATCTGGAAGTGGAACACCTGTAGCATCGATAGCAGCACCACCAATTAAAT
GATTTTCGAAATCGAACTTGACATTGGAACGAACATCAGAAATAGCTTTAAGAACCTTAATGGCTTCGGC
TGTGATTTCTTGACCAACGTGGTCACCTGGCAAAACGACGATCTTCTTAGGGGCAGACATTAGAATGGTA
TATCCTTGAAATATATATATATATATTGCTGAAATGTAAAAGGTAAGAAAAGTTAGAAAGTAAGACGATT
GCTAACCACCTATTGGAAAAAACAATAGGTCCTTAAATAATATTGTCAACTTCAAGTATTGTGATGCAAG
CATTTAGTCATGAACGCTTCTCTATTCTATATGAAAAGCCGGTTCCGGCGCTCTCACCTTTCCTTTTTCT
CCCAATTTTTCAGTTGAAAAAGGTATATGCGTCAGGCGACCTCTGAAATTAACAAAAAATTTCCAGTCAT
CGAATTTGATTCTGTGCGATAGCGCCCCTGTGTGTTCTCGTTATGTTGAGGAAAAAAATAATGGTTGCTA
AGAGATTCGAACTCTTGCATCTTACGATACCTGAGTATTCCCACAGTTAACTGCGGTCAAGATATTTCTT
GAATCAGGCGCCTTAGACCGCTCGGCCAAACAACCAATTACTTGTTGAGAAATAGAGTATAATTATCCTA
TAAATATAACGTTTTTGAACACACATGAACAAGGAAGTACAGGAGACGTCAGGTGGCACTTTTCGGGGAA
ATGTGCGCGGAACCCCTATTTGTTTATTTTTCTAAATACATTCAAATATGTATCCGCTCATGAGACAATA
ACCCTGATAAATGCTTCAATAATATTGAAAAAGGAAGAGTATGAGTATTCAACATTTCCGTGTCGCCCTT
ATTCCCTTTTTTGCGGCATTTTGCCTTCCTGTTTTTGCTCACCCAGAAACGCTGGTGAAAGTAAAAGATG
CTGAAGATCAGTTGGGTGCACGAGTGGGTTACATCGAACTGGATCTCAACAGCGGTAAGATCCTTGAGAG
TTTTCGCCCCGAAGAACGTTTTCCAATGATGAGCACTTTTAAAGTTCTGCTATGTGGCGCGGTATTATCC
CGTATTGACGCCGGGCAAGAGCAACTCGGTCGCCGCATACACTATTCTCAGAATGACTTGGTTGAGTACT
CACCAGTCACAGAAAAGCATCTTACGGATGGCATGACAGTAAGAGAATTATGCAGTGCTGCCATAACCAT
GAGTGATAACACTGCGGCCAACTTACTTCTGACAACGATCGGAGGACCGAAGGAGCTAACCGCTTTTTTG
CACAACATGGGGGATCATGTAACTCGCCTTGATCGTTGGGAACCGGAGCTGAATGAAGCCATACCAAACG
ACGAGCGTGACACCACGATGCCTGTAGCAATGGCAACAACGTTGCGCAAACTATTAACTGGCGAACTACT
TACTCTAGCTTCCCGGCAACAATTAATAGACTGGATGGAGGCGGATAAAGTTGCAGGACCACTTCTGCGC
TCGGCCCTTCCGGCTGGCTGGTTTATTGCTGATAAATCTGGAGCCGGTGAGCGTGGGTCTCGCGGTATCA
TTGCAGCACTGGGGCCAGATGGTAAGCCCTCCCGTATCGTAGTTATCTACACGACGGGGAGTCAGGCAAC
TATGGATGAACGAAATAGACAGATCGCTGAGATAGGTGCCTCACTGATTAAGCATTGGTAACTGTCAGAC
CAAGTTTACTCATATATACTTTAGATTGATTTAAAACTTCATTTTTAATTTAAAAGGATCTAGGTGAAGA
TCCTTTTTGATAATCTCATGACCAAAATCCCTTAACGTGAGTTTTCGTTCCACTGAGCGTCAGACCCCGT
AGAAAAGATCAAAGGATCTTCTTGAGATCCTTTTTTTCTGCGCGTAATCTGCTGCTTGCAAACAAAAAAA
CCACCGCTACCAGCGGTGGTTTGTTTGCCGGATCAAGAGCTACCAACTCTTTTTCCGAAGGTAACTGGCT
TCAGCAGAGCGCAGATACCAAATACTGTTCTTCTAGTGTAGCCGTAGTTAGGCCACCACTTCAAGAACTC
TGTAGCACCGCCTACATACCTCGCTCTGCTAATCCTGTTACCAGTGGCTGCTGCCAGTGGCGATAAGTCG
TGTCTTACCGGGTTGGACTCAAGACGATAGTTACCGGATAAGGCGCAGCGGTCGGGCTGAACGGGGGGTT
CGTGCACACAGCCCAGCTTGGAGCGAACGACCTACACCGAACTGAGATACCTACAGCGTGAGCTATGAGA
AAGCGCCACGCTTCCCGAAGGGAGAAAGGCGGACAGGTATCCGGTAAGCGGCAGGGTCGGAACAGGAGAG
CGCACGAGGGAGCTTCCAGGGGGAAACGCCTGGTATCTTTATAGTCCTGTCGGGTTTCGCCACCTCTGAC
TTGAGCGTCGATTTTTGTGATGCTCGTCAGGGGGGCGGAGCCTATGGAAAAACGCCAGCAACGCGGCCTT
TTTACGGTTCCTGGCCTTTTGCTGGCCTTTTGCTCACATGTTCTTTCCTGCGTTATCCCCTGATTCTGTG
GATAACCGTATTACCGCCTTTGAGTGAGCTGATACCGCTCGCCGCAGCCGAACGACCGAGCGCAGCGAGT
CAGTGAGCGAGGAAGCGGAAGAGCGCCCAATACGCAAACCGCCTCTCCCCGCGCGTTGGCCGATTCATTA
ATGCAGCTGGCACGACAGGTTTCCCGACTGGAAAGCGGGCAGTGAGCGCAACGCAATTAATGTGAGTTAG
CTCACTCATTAGGCACCCCAGGCTTTACACTTTATGCTTCCGGCTCGTATGTTGTGTGGAATTGTGAGCG
GATAACAATTTCACACAGGAAACAGCTATGACCATGATTACGCCAAGCGCGCAATTAACCCTCACTAAAG
GGAACAAAAGCTGGAGCTCCACCGCGGTGGCGGCC
Features (pLannotate 1.2.2; 25 found; start..end, strand, type, name):
     22..665     +  promoter       GAP promoter: S. cerevisiae TDH3; promoter for glyceraldehyde-3-phosphate dehydrogenase
    671..715     +  misc_feature   MCS (fragment): pBluescript multiple cloning site
    717..1835    +  CDS            LYS1: LYS1_YEAST - Experimental evidence at protein level: Swiss-Prot protein existence level 1. Catalyzes the NAD(+)-dependent cleavage of saccharopine to L- lysine and 2-oxoglutarate, the final step in the alpha-aminoadipate (AAA) pathway for lysine biosynthesis. From Saccharomyces cerevisiae (strain ATCC 204508 / S288c) (Baker's yeast).
   1863..2576    +  CDS            GFP: Aequoria victoria green fluorescent protein
   2597..2784    +  terminator     ADH1 terminator: S. cerevisiae ADH1; transcription terminator for the S. cerevisiae alcohol dehydrogenase 1 (ADH1) gene
   2789..2807    -  promoter       T7 promoter: promoter for bacteriophage T7 RNA polymerase
   2815..2970    +  CDS            lacZα (fragment): LacZα fragment of β-galactosidase; lacZ fragment
   2974..3402    +  rep_origin     f1 ori (sequence partly withheld): f1 bacteriophage origin of replication; arrow indicates direction of (+) strand synthesis
   3430..3481    -  misc_feature   bom (fragment): basis of mobility region from pBR322
   3637..5349    -  CDS            ADE2: PUR6_YEAST - Experimental evidence at protein level: Swiss-Prot protein existence level 1. From Saccharomyces cerevisiae (strain ATCC 204508 / S288c) (Baker's yeast).
   5350..5725    -  promoter       ADE2 promoter: S. cerevisiae ADE2
   5736..5849    +  rep_origin     f1 ori (fragment): f1 bacteriophage origin of replication; arrow indicates direction of (+) strand synthesis
   5850..5949    -  misc_feature   bom (fragment): basis of mobility region from pBR322
   6051..6086    -  CDS            rop (fragment): Rop protein, which maintains plasmids at low copy number; rop
   6399..7493    -  CDS            LEU2: 3-isopropylmalate dehydrogenase, required for leucine biosynthesis; S. cerevisiae LEU2; yeast auxotrophic marker
   7494..7901    -  promoter       LEU2 promoter: S. cerevisiae LEU2
   8069..8173    +  promoter       AmpR promoter: bla
   8174..9034    +  CDS            AmpR: β-lactamase; bla; confers resistance to ampicillin, carbenicillin, and related antibiotics
   9205..9793    +  rep_origin     ori: high-copy-number ColE1/pMB1/pBR322/pUC origin of replication
   9976..10068   +  CDS            lacI (fragment): lac repressor; lacI; The lac repressor binds to the lac operator to inhibit transcription in E. coli. This inhibition can be relieved by adding lactose or isopropyl-β-D-thiogalactopyranoside (IPTG).
  10081..10102   +  protein_bind   CAP binding site: CAP binding activates transcription in the presence of cAMP. E. coli catabolite activator protein
  10117..10147   +  promoter       lac promoter: promoter for the E. coli lac operon
  10155..10171   +  protein_bind   lac operator: The lac repressor binds to the lac operator to inhibit transcription in E. coli. This inhibition can be relieved by adding lactose or isopropyl-β-D-thiogalactopyranoside (IPTG). lac repressor encoded by lacI
  10216..10234   +  promoter       T3 promoter: promoter for bacteriophage T3 RNA polymerase
  10247..3       +  misc_feature   MCS (fragment) (across the origin): pBluescript multiple cloning site
