[The description below was written by a language model from this plasmid's Addgene catalogue record and pLannotate feature annotations shown in this document.]
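Description:
pRH3042 is a yeast integrating plasmid (YIp) of about 10.3 kb, built on the pRH3022 backbone, for expressing a mutant, GFP-tagged form of the Saccharomyces cerevisiae lysine biosynthetic enzyme Lys1. No yeast replication origin (2μ or CEN/ARS) is annotated, which fits its designation as an integrating vector that must recombine into the genome to be maintained. It carries two yeast markers with their native promoters: ADE2, and LEU2 (3-isopropylmalate dehydrogenase, which allows leucine prototrophy selection). The "ADE2-LEU2" name suggests that one gene serves as the homology target and the other as the selection, but the record does not say which. In E. coli the plasmid replicates at high copy from a ColE1/pUC-type origin and is selected with ampicillin through the bla gene. Remnants of a pBluescript-type backbone are also present, including an f1 origin, lacZα and lac regulatory fragments, T3 and T7 promoters, and pieces of the multiple cloning site.

The expression cassette uses the strong constitutive TDH3 (GAP) promoter to drive the LYS1 coding sequence carrying a W151E substitution. This is followed by a downstream GFP coding sequence, described in the record as a Lys1-GFP fusion, and the cassette ends with the ADH1 terminator. LYS1 encodes saccharopine dehydrogenase, which catalyses the final step of the α-aminoadipate pathway for lysine synthesis. According to the record, the plasmid belongs to a set of protein quality control substrates and matched controls from a study of functional-but-degraded proteins. The GFP tag presumably lets steady-state levels and turnover of the mutant protein be followed by fluorescence. The record does not state explicitly whether this W151E variant is the degraded substrate or the control.
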