Addgene plasmid #210152: pRH3042
Purpose: Protein quality control substrate and associated control YIp ADE2-LEU2 pTDH3::lys1-W151E-GFP::tADH1
Depositing lab: Randy Hampton. Depositing organization: University of California, San Diego (UCSD). Publication: Exploring the "misfolding problem" by systematic discovery and analysis of functional-but-degraded proteins. Flagg MP, Lam B, Lam DK, Le TM, Kao A, Slaiwa YI, Hampton RY. Mol Biol Cell. 2023 Dec 1;34(13):ar125. doi: 10.1091/mbc.E23-06-0248. Epub 2023 Sep 20. PubMed 37729018.
Backbone
  Vector backbone: pRH3022
  Vector type: Yeast Expression
Growth in bacteria
  Bacterial resistance: Ampicillin, 100 μg/mL
  Growth temperature: 37°C
  Growth strain: DH5alpha
  Copy number: High Copy
Gene/Insert
  Gene/Insert name: YIp ADE2-LEU2 pTDH3::lys1-W151E-GFP::tADH1
  Species: S. cerevisiae (budding yeast)
  Mutation: W151E
  Entrez Gene: LYS1 (a.k.a. YIR034C)
  Cloning method: Gibson Cloning
Terms and licenses: Academic/Nonprofit Terms; Industry Terms: Not Available to Industry
How to cite: pRH3042 was a gift from Randy Hampton (Addgene plasmid # 210152 ; http://n2t.net/addgene:210152 ; RRID:Addgene_210152)
